>Addgene plasmid #80421 | FLYLQ | depositor full sequence | sequence record 151416 | FLYLQ sequence 6863 bps
GACGGATCGGGAGATCTCCCGATCCCCTATGGTCGACTCTCAGTACAATCTGCTCTGATGCCGCATAGTT
AAGCCAGTATCTGCTCCCTGCTTGTGTGTTGGAGGTCGCTGAGTAGTGCGCGAGCAAAATTTAAGCTACA
ACAAGGCAAGGCTTGACCGACAATTGCATGAAGAATCTGCTTAGGGTTAGGCGTTTTGCGCTGCTTCGCG
ATGTACGGGCCAGATATACGCGTTGACATTGATTATTGACTAGTTATTAATAGTAATCAATTACGGGGTC
ATTAGTTCATAGCCCATATATGGAGTTCCGCGTTACATAACTTACGGTAAATGGCCCGCCTGGCTGACCG
CCCAACGACCCCCGCCCATTGACGTCAATAATGACGTATGTTCCCATAGTAACGCCAATAGGGACTTTCC
ATTGACGTCAATGGGTGGACTATTTACGGTAAACTGCCCACTTGGCAGTACATCAAGTGTATCATATGCC
AAGTACGCCCCCTATTGACGTCAATGACGGTAAATGGCCCGCCTGGCATTATGCCCAGTACATGACCTTA
TGGGACTTTCCTACTTGGCAGTACATCTACGTATTAGTCATCGCTATTACCATGGTGATGCGGTTTTGGC
AGTACATCAATGGGCGTGGATAGCGGTTTGACTCACGGGGATTTCCAAGTCTCCACCCCATTGACGTCAA
TGGGAGTTTGTTTTGGCACCAAAATCAACGGGACTTTCCAAAATGTCGTAACAACTCCGCCCCATTGACG
CAAATGGGCGGTAGGCGTGTACGGTGGGAGGTCTATATAAGCAGAGCTCTCTGGCTAACTAGAGAACCCA
CTGCTTACTGGCTTATCGAAATTAATACGACTCACTATAGGGAGACCCAAGCTGGCTAGCACTAGTCCAT
GGATTACAAGGATGACGATGACAAGGACGTCATGAACGGCACCCTGGACCACCCAGACCAACCAGATCTT
GATGCTATCAAGATGTTTGTGGGCCAGGTTCCAAGGACCTGGTCTGAAAAGGACTTGCGGGAACTCTTCG
AACAGTATGGTGCTGTGTATGAAATCAACGTCCTAAGGGATAGGAGCCAAAACCCGCCTCAGAGCAAAGG
GTGCTGTTTTGTTACATTTTACACCCGTAAAGCTGCATTAGAAGCTCAGAATGCTCTTCACAACATGAAA
GTCCTCCCAGGGATGCATCACCCTATACAGATGAAACCTGCTGACAGTGAGAAGAACAATGCAGTGGAAG
ACAGGAAGCTGTTTATTGGTATGATTTCCAAGAAGTGCACTGAAAATGACATCCGAGTCATGTTCTCTTC
GTTTGGACAGATTGAAGAATGCCGGATATTGCGGGGACCTGATGGCCTGAGCCGAGGTTGTGCATTTGTG
ACTTTTACAACAAGAGCCATGGCACAGACGGCTATCAAGGCAATGCACCAAGCACAGACCATGGAGGGTT
GCTCATCACCCATGGTGGTAAAATTTGCTGATACACAGAAGGACAAAGAACAGAAGAGAATGGCCCAGCA
GCTCCAGCAGCAGATGCAGCAAATCAGCGCAGCATCTGTGTGGGGAAACCTTGCTGGTCTAAATACTCTT
GGACCCCAGTATTTAGCACTTTATTTGCAGCTCCTTCAGCAGACTGCCTCCTCTGGGAACCTCAACACCC
TGAGCAGCCTCCACCCAATGGGAGGGTTGAATGCAATGCAGTTACAGAATTTGGCTGCACTAGCTGCTGC
AGCTAGTGCAGCTCAGAACACACCAAGTGGTACCAATGCTCTCACTACATCCAGCAGTCCCCTCAGCGTG
CTCACTAGTTCAGGGTCCTCACCTAGCTCTAGCAGCAGTAATTCTGTCAACCCCATAGCCTCACTTGGAG
CCCTGCAGACATTAGCTGGAGCAACGGCTGGCCTCAATGTTGGCTCTTTGGCAGGAATGGCTGCTTTAAA
TGGTGGCCTGGGCAGCAGTGGCCTTTCCAATGGCACCGGGAGCACCATGGAGGCCCTCACTCAGGCCTAC
TCGGGTATCCAGCAATATGCTGCTGCTGCGCTCCCCACTCTGTACAACCAGAATCTTCTGACACAGCAGA
GTATTGGTGCTGCTGGAAGCCAGAAGGAAGGTCCAGAGGGAGCCAACCTGTTCATCTACCACCTGCCCCA
GGAGTTTGGTGATCAGGACCTGCTGCAGATGTTTATGCCCTTTGGGAATGTCGTGTCTGCCAAGGTTTTC
ATAGACAAGCAGACAAACCTGAGCAAGTGTTTTGGTTTTGTAAGTTACGACAATCCTGTTTCGGCCCAAG
CTGCCATCCAGTCCATGAACGGCTTTCAGATTGGCATGAAGCGGCTTAAAGTGCAGCTCAAACGTTCGAA
GAATGACAGCAAGCCCTACTGAAAGCTTGCGGCCGCTCGAGTCTAGAGGGCCCGTTTAAACCCGCTGATC
AGCCTCGACTGTGCCTTCTAGTTGCCAGCCATCTGTTGTTTGCCCCTCCCCCGTGCCTTCCTTGACCCTG
GAAGGTGCCACTCCCACTGTCCTTTCCTAATAAAATGAGGAAATTGCATCGCATTGTCTGAGTAGGTGTC
ATTCTATTCTGGGGGGTGGGGTGGGGCAGGACAGCAAGGGGGAGGATTGGGAAGACAATAGCAGGCATGC
TGGGGATGCGGTGGGCTCTATGGCTTCTGAGGCGGAAAGAACCAGCTGGGGCTCTAGGGGGTATCCCC
[124 nt withheld, positions 2729-2852]
C
[32 nt withheld, positions 2854-2885]
CA
[57 nt withheld, positions 2888-2944]
A
[49 nt withheld, positions 2946-2994]
CCTTTGACGTTGGAGTCCACGTTCTTT
[37 nt withheld, positions 3022-3058]
ACCCTATCTCGGTCTATTCTTTTGATTTATAAGGGATTTTGGGGATTTCGGCCTATTGGTTAAAAAATGA
GCTGATTTAACAAAAATTTAACGCGAATTAATTCTGTGGAATGTGTGTCAGTTAGGGTGTGGAAAGTCCC
CAGGCTCCCCAGGCAGGCAGAAGTATGCAAAGCATGCATCTCAATTAGTCAGCAACCAGGTGTGGAAAGT
CCCCAGGCTCCCCAGCAGGCAGAAGTATGCAAAGCATGCATCTCAATTAGTCAGCAACCATAGTCCCGCC
CCTAACTCCGCCCATCCCGCCCCTAACTCCGCCCAGTTCCGCCCATTCTCCGCCCCATGGCTGACTAATT
TTTTTTATTTATGCAGAGGCCGAGGCCGCCTCTGCCTCTGAGCTATTCCAGAAGTAGTGAGGAGGCTTTT
TTGGAGGCCTAGGCTTTTGCAAAAAGCTCCCGGGAGCTTGTATATCCATTTTCGGATCTGATCAAGAGAC
AGGATGAGGATCGTTTCGCATGATTGAACAAGATGGATTGCACGCAGGTTCTCCGGCCGCTTGGGTGGAG
AGGCTATTCGGCTATGACTGGGCACAACAGACAATCGGCTGCTCTGATGCCGCCGTGTTCCGGCTGTCAG
CGCAGGGGCGCCCGGTTCTTTTTGTCAAGACCGACCTGTCCGGTGCCCTGAATGAACTGCAGGACGAGGC
AGCGCGGCTATCGTGGCTGGCCACGACGGGCGTTCCTTGCGCAGCTGTGCTCGACGTTGTCACTGAAGCG
GGAAGGGACTGGCTGCTATTGGGCGAAGTGCCGGGGCAGGATCTCCTGTCATCTCACCTTGCTCCTGCCG
AGAAAGTATCCATCATGGCTGATGCAATGCGGCGGCTGCATACGCTTGATCCGGCTACCTGCCCATTCGA
CCACCAAGCGAAACATCGCATCGAGCGAGCACGTACTCGGATGGAAGCCGGTCTTGTCGATCAGGATGAT
CTGGACGAAGAGCATCAGGGGCTCGCGCCAGCCGAACTGTTCGCCAGGCTCAAGGCGCGCATGCCCGACG
GCGAGGATCTCGTCGTGACCCATGGCGATGCCTGCTTGCCGAATATCATGGTGGAAAATGGCCGCTTTTC
TGGATTCATCGACTGTGGCCGGCTGGGTGTGGCGGACCGCTATCAGGACATAGCGTTGGCTACCCGTGAT
ATTGCTGAAGAGCTTGGCGGCGAATGGGCTGACCGCTTCCTCGTGCTTTACGGTATCGCCGCTCCCGATT
CGCAGCGCATCGCCTTCTATCGCCTTCTTGACGAGTTCTTCTGAGCGGGACTCTGGGGTTCGAAATGACC
GACCAAGCGACGCCCAACCTGCCATCACGAGATTTCGATTCCACCGCCGCCTTCTATGAAAGGTTGGGCT
TCGGAATCGTTTTCCGGGACGCCGGCTGGATGATCCTCCAGCGCGGGGATCTCATGCTGGAGTTCTTCGC
CCACCCCAACTTGTTTATTGCAGCTTATAATGGTTACAAATAAAGCAATAGCATCACAAATTTCACAAAT
AAAGCATTTTTTTCACTGCATTCTAGTTGTGGTTTGTCCAAACTCATCAATGTATCTTATCATGTCTGTA
TACCGTCGACCTCTAGCTAGAGCTTGGCGTAATCATGGTCATAGCTGTTTCCTGTGTGAAATTGTTATCC
GCTCACAATTCCACACAACATACGAGCCGGAAGCATAAAGTGTAAAGCCTGGGGTGCCTAATGAGTGAGC
TAACTCACATTAATTGCGTTGCGCTCACTGCCCGCTTTCCAGTCGGGAAACCTGTCGTGCCAGCTGCATT
AATGAATCGGCCAACGCGCGGGGAGAGGCGGTTTGCGTATTGGGCGCTCTTCCGCTTCCTCGCTCACTGA
CTCGCTGCGCTCGGTCGTTCGGCTGCGGCGAGCGGTATCAGCTCACTCAAAGGCGGTAATACGGTTATCC
ACAGAATCAGGGGATAACGCAGGAAAGAACATGTGAGCAAAAGGCCAGCAAAAGGCCAGGAACCGTAAAA
AGGCCGCGTTGCTGGCGTTTTTCCATAGGCTCCGCCCCCCTGACGAGCATCACAAAAATCGACGCTCAAG
TCAGAGGTGGCGAAACCCGACAGGACTATAAAGATACCAGGCGTTTCCCCCTGGAAGCTCCCTCGTGCGC
TCTCCTGTTCCGACCCTGCCGCTTACCGGATACCTGTCCGCCTTTCTCCCTTCGGGAAGCGTGGCGCTTT
CTCAATGCTCACGCTGTAGGTATCTCAGTTCGGTGTAGGTCGTTCGCTCCAAGCTGGGCTGTGTGCACGA
ACCCCCCGTTCAGCCCGACCGCTGCGCCTTATCCGGTAACTATCGTCTTGAGTCCAACCCGGTAAGACAC
GACTTATCGCCACTGGCAGCAGCCACTGGTAACAGGATTAGCAGAGCGAGGTATGTAGGCGGTGCTACAG
AGTTCTTGAAGTGGTGGCCTAACTACGGCTACACTAGAAGGACAGTATTTGGTATCTGCGCTCTGCTGAA
GCCAGTTACCTTCGGAAAAAGAGTTGGTAGCTCTTGATCCGGCAAACAAACCACCGCTGGTAGCGGTGGT
TTTTTTGTTTGCAAGCAGCAGATTACGCGCAGAAAAAAAGGATCTCAAGAAGATCCTTTGATCTTTTCTA
CGGGGTCTGACGCTCAGTGGAACGAAAACTCACGTTAAGGGATTTTGGTCATGAGATTATCAAAAAGGAT
CTTCACCTAGATCCTTTTAAATTAAAAATGAAGTTTTAAATCAATCTAAAGTATATATGAGTAAACTTGG
TCTGACAGTTACCAATGCTTAATCAGTGAGGCACCTATCTCAGCGATCTGTCTATTTCGTTCATCCATAG
TTGCCTGACTCCCCGTCGTGTAGATAACTACGATACGGGAGGGCTTACCATCTGGCCCCAGTGCTGCAAT
GATACCGCGAGACCCACGCTCACCGGCTCCAGATTTATCAGCAATAAACCAGCCAGCCGGAAGGGCCGAG
CGCAGAAGTGGTCCTGCAACTTTATCCGCCTCCATCCAGTCTATTAATTGTTGCCGGGAAGCTAGAGTAA
GTAGTTCGCCAGTTAATAGTTTGCGCAACGTTGTTGCCATTGCTACAGGCATCGTGGTGTCACGCTCGTC
GTTTGGTATGGCTTCATTCAGCTCCGGTTCCCAACGATCAAGGCGAGTTACATGATCCCCCATGTTGTGC
AAAAAAGCGGTTAGCTCCTTCGGTCCTCCGATCGTTGTCAGAAGTAAGTTGGCCGCAGTGTTATCACTCA
TGGTTATGGCAGCACTGCATAATTCTCTTACTGTCATGCCATCCGTAAGATGCTTTTCTGTGACTGGTGA
GTACTCAACCAAGTCATTCTGAGAATAGTGTATGCGGCGACCGAGTTGCTCTTGCCCGGCGTCAATACGG
GATAATACCGCGCCACATAGCAGAACTTTAAAAGTGCTCATCATTGGAAAACGTTCTTCGGGGCGAAAAC
TCTCAAGGATCTTACCGCTGTTGAGATCCAGTTCGATGTAACCCACTCGTGCACCCAACTGATCTTCAGC
ATCTTTTACTTTCACCAGCGTTTCTGGGTGAGCAAAAACAGGAAGGCAAAATGCCGCAAAAAAGGGAATA
AGGGCGACACGGAAATGTTGAATACTCATACTCTTCCTTTTTCAATATTATTGAAGCATTTATCAGGGTT
ATTGTCTCATGAGCGGATACATATTTGAATGTATTTAGAAAAATAAACAAATAGGGGTTCCGCGCACATT
TCCCCGAAAAGTGCCACCTGACGTC
Features (pLannotate 1.2.2; 21 found; start..end, strand, type, name):
     36..80      -  misc_feature   bom (fragment): basis of mobility region from pBR322
    235..614     +  enhancer       CMV enhancer: human cytomegalovirus immediate early enhancer
    615..818     +  promoter       CMV promoter: human cytomegalovirus (CMV) immediate early promoter
    814..847     +  LTR            5' LTR (truncated) (fragment): truncated 5' long terminal repeat (LTR) from HIV-1
    863..881     +  promoter       T7 promoter: promoter for bacteriophage T7 RNA polymerase
    912..935     +  CDS            FLAG: FLAG® epitope tag, followed by an enterokinase cleavage site
    942..2399    +  CDS            CELF1: CELF1_HUMAN - Also known as BRUNOL2, CUGBP, CUGBP1, NAB50. Experimental evidence at protein level: Swiss-Prot protein existence level 1. RNA-binding protein implicated in the regulation of several post-transcriptional events. Involved in pre-mRNA alternative splicing, mRNA translation and stability. Mediates exon inclusion and/or exclusion in pre-mRNA that are subject to tissue-specific and developmentally regulated alternative splicing. Specifically activates exon 5 inclusion of cardiac isoforms of TNNT2 during heart remodeling at the juvenile to adult transition. Acts as both an activator an
   2459..2683    +  polyA_signal   bGH poly(A) signal: bovine growth hormone polyadenylation signal
   2687..2708    +  promoter       SV40 promoter (fragment): SV40 enhancer and early promoter
   2729..3157    +  rep_origin     f1 ori (sequence partly withheld): f1 bacteriophage origin of replication; arrow indicates direction of (+) strand synthesis
   3171..3501    +  promoter       SV40 promoter: SV40 enhancer and early promoter
   3568..4359    +  CDS            neo: KKA2_KLEPN - Also known as kan, nptII. Experimental evidence at protein level: Swiss-Prot protein existence level 1. Resistance to kanamycin, neomycin, paromomycin, ribostamycin, butirosin and gentamicin B. From Klebsiella pneumoniae.
   4383..4541    +  CDS            ble (fragment): BLE_KLEPN - Experimental evidence at protein level: Swiss-Prot protein existence level 1. Binding protein with a strong affinity to the bleomycin family of antibiotics. Binds to CL990; an antimitotic-antibiotic compound. From Klebsiella pneumoniae.
   4536..4657    +  polyA_signal   SV40 poly(A) signal: SV40 polyadenylation signal
   4730..4746    -  protein_bind   lac operator: The lac repressor binds to the lac operator to inhibit transcription in E. coli. This inhibition can be relieved by adding lactose or isopropyl-β-D-thiogalactopyranoside (IPTG). lac repressor encoded by lacI
   4754..4784    -  promoter       lac promoter: promoter for the E. coli lac operon
   4799..4820    -  protein_bind   CAP binding site: CAP binding activates transcription in the presence of cAMP. E. coli catabolite activator protein
   4833..4925    -  CDS            lacI (fragment): lac repressor; lacI; The lac repressor binds to the lac operator to inhibit transcription in E. coli. This inhibition can be relieved by adding lactose or isopropyl-β-D-thiogalactopyranoside (IPTG).
   5108..5696    -  rep_origin     ori: high-copy-number ColE1/pMB1/pBR322/pUC origin of replication
   5867..6727    -  CDS            AmpR: β-lactamase; bla; confers resistance to ampicillin, carbenicillin, and related antibiotics
   6728..6832    -  promoter       AmpR promoter: bla
