[The description below was written by a language model from this plasmid's Addgene catalogue record and pLannotate feature annotations shown in this document.]
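Description:
FLYLQ is a mammalian expression plasmid built on the pcDNA3.1 backbone that drives production of Flag-tagged human CELF1 (also known as CUGBP1), an RNA-binding protein involved in alternative splicing, mRNA translation and mRNA stability. The 6,863 nt construct is maintained in E. coli through a high-copy ColE1/pUC-type origin and selected with ampicillin via the β-lactamase gene and its native promoter. An f1 origin is also present, allowing single-stranded DNA production in principle. Short lac promoter/operator, lacI and bom fragments are backbone remnants with no evident role in the design.

The expression cassette consists of the human cytomegalovirus immediate-early enhancer and promoter, followed by a T7 promoter that could support in vitro transcription. Next comes a FLAG epitope placed just upstream of the CELF1 coding sequence, so the tag sits at the N-terminus of the protein, and the bovine growth hormone polyadenylation signal terminates the transcript. A very short annotated match to a truncated HIV-1 5' LTR overlaps the end of the CMV promoter and is most likely an annotation artefact rather than a functional viral element. A separate SV40 early promoter drives the neomycin phosphotransferase gene, ending in an SV40 poly(A) signal, which would permit G418 selection of stably transfected mammalian cells. The adjacent ble fragment is only partial.

The plasmid is intended for transient or stable overexpression of CELF1 in cultured mammalian cells, with the Flag tag enabling detection or immunoprecipitation. The associated work concerns how CELF and MBNL proteins reprogram alternative splicing in the developing heart.
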