Addgene plasmid #80421: FLYLQ
Purpose: expresses cDNA for human CELF1 (CUGBP1) Flag tagged
Depositing lab: Thomas Cooper. Depositing organization: Baylor College of Medicine. Publication: A postnatal switch of CELF and MBNL proteins reprograms alternative splicing in the developing heart. Kalsotra A, Xiao X, Ward AJ, Castle JC, Johnson JM, Burge CB, Cooper TA. Proc Natl Acad Sci U S A. 2008 Dec 23;105(51):20333-8. doi: 10.1073/pnas.0809045105. Epub 2008 Dec 15. PubMed 19075228.
Backbone
  Vector backbone: pcDNA3.1
  Vector type: Mammalian Expression
Growth in bacteria
  Bacterial resistance: Ampicillin, 100 μg/mL
  Growth temperature: 37°C
  Growth strain: DH5alpha
  Copy number: High Copy
Gene/Insert
  Gene/Insert name: human CELF1 cDNA
  Species: H. sapiens (human)
  Entrez Gene: CELF1 (a.k.a. BRUNOL2, CUG-BP, CUGBP, CUGBP1, EDEN-BP, NAB50, NAPOR, hNab50)
Terms and licenses: Academic/Nonprofit Terms; Industry Terms: Not Available to Industry
How to cite: FLYLQ was a gift from Thomas Cooper (Addgene plasmid # 80421 ; http://n2t.net/addgene:80421 ; RRID:Addgene_80421)
