>Addgene plasmid #80421 | FLYLQ | addgene partial sequence | sequence record 156896 | CMV-F 5'-CGCAAATGGGCGGTAGGCGTG-3'
GCAGAGCTCTCTGGCTAACTGAGAACCCACTGCTTACTGGCTTATCGAAATTAATACGACTCACTATAGG
GAGACCCAAGCTGGCTAGCACTAGTCCATGGATTACAAGGATGACGATGACAAGGACGTCATGAACGGCA
CCCTGGACCACCCAGACCAACCAGATCTTGATGCTATCAAGATGTTTGTGGGCCAGGTTCCAAGGACCTG
GTCTGAAAAGGACTTGCGGGAACTCTTCGAACAGTATGGTGCTGTGTATGAAATCAACGTCCTAAGGGAT
AGGAGCCAAAACCCGCCTCAGAGCAAAGGGTGCTGTTTTGTTACATTTTACACCCGTAAAGCTGCATTAG
AAGCTCAGAATGCTCTTCACAACATGAAAGTCCTCCCAGGGATGCATCACCCTATACAGATGAAACCTGC
TGACAGTGAGAAGAACAATGCAGTGGAAGACAGGAAGCTGTTTATTGGTATGATTTCCAAGAAGTGCACT
GAAAATGACATCCGAGTCATGTTCTCTTCGTTTGGACAGATTGAAGAATGCCGGATATTGCGGGGACCTG
ATGGCCTGAGCCGAGGTTGTGCATTTGTGACTTTTACAACAAGAGCCATGGCACAGACGGCTATCAAGGC
AATGCACCAAGCACAGACCATGGAGGGTTGCTCATCACCCATGGTGGTAAAATTTGCTGATACACAGAAG
GACAAAGAACAGAAGAGAATGGCCCAGCAGCTCCAGCAGCAGATGCAGCAAATCAGCGCAGCATCTGTGT
GGGGAAACCTTGCTGGTCTAAATACTCTTGGACCCCAGTATTTAGCACTTTATTTGCAGCTCCTTCAGCA
GACTGCCTCCTCTGGGAACCTCAACACCCTGAGCAGCCTCCACCC
