>Addgene plasmid #80421 | FLYLQ | addgene partial sequence | sequence record 156897 | BGH-rev 5'-TAGAAGGCACAGTCGAGG-3'
CTCTAGACTCGAGCGGCCGCAAGCTTTCAGTAGGGCTTGCTGTCATTCTTCGAACGTTTGAGCTGCACTT
TAAGCCGCTTCATGCCAATCTGAAAGCCGTTCATGGACTGGATGGCAGCTTGGGCCGAAACAGGATTGTC
GTAACTTACAAAACCAAAACACTTGCTCAGGTTTGTCTGCTTGTCTATGAAAACCTTGGCAGACACGACA
TTCCCAAAGGGCATAAACATCTGCAGCAGGTCCTGATCACCAAACTCCTGGGGCAGGTGGTAGATGAACA
GGTTGGCTCCCTCTGGACCTTCCTTCTGGCTTCCAGCAGCACCAATACTCTGCTGTGTCAGAAGATTCTG
GTTGTACAGAGTGGGGAGCGCAGCAGCAGCATATTGCTGGATACCCGAGTAGGCCTGAGTGAGGGCCTCC
ATGGTGCTCCCGGTGCCATTGGAAAGGCCACTGCTGCCCAGGCCACCATTTAAAGCAGCCATTCCTGCCA
AAGAGCCAACATTGAGGCCAGCCGTTGCTCCAGCTAATGTCTGCAGGGCTCCAAGTGAGGCTATGGGGTT
GACAGAATTACTGCTGCTAGAGCTAGGTGAGGACCCTGAACTAGTGAGCACGCTGAGGGGACTGCTGGAT
GTAGTGAGAGCATTGGTACCACTTGGTGTGTTCTGAGCTGCACTAGCTGCAGCAGCTAGTGCAGCCAAAT
TCTGTAACTGCATTGCATTCAACCCTCCCATTGGGTGGAGGCTGCTCAGGGTGTTGAGGTTCCCAGAGGA
GGCAGTCTGCTGAAGGAGCTGCAAATAAAGTGCTAAATACTGGGGTCCAAGAGTATTTAGACCAGCAAGG
TTTCCCCACACAGATGCTGCGCTGATT
